Addgene plasmid #126614: pB-puro-mU6-RtcAshRNA2
Purpose: Expresses shRNA against human RtcA under mouse U6 promoter
Depositing lab: Xiaozhong Wang. Depositing organization: Northwestern University. Publication: The cyclic phosphodiesterase CNP and RNA cyclase RtcA fine-tune noncanonical XBP1 splicing during ER stress. Unlu I, Lu Y, Wang X. J Biol Chem. 2018 Dec 14;293(50):19365-19376. doi: 10.1074/jbc.RA118.004872. Epub 2018 Oct 24. PubMed 30355738.
Backbone
  Vector backbone: PB-puro
  Vector type: RNAi
  Selectable markers: Puromycin
Growth in bacteria
  Bacterial resistance: Ampicillin, 100 μg/mL
  Growth temperature: 37°C
  Growth strain: DH5alpha
  Copy number: Unknown
Gene/Insert
  Gene/Insert name: RtcA shRNA-2
  gRNA/shRNA sequence: TGTTCGAATGTCACCAGTTAAAC
  Species: Synthetic
  Promoter: Mouse U6 promoter
  Cloning method: Restriction Enzyme; 5′ cloning site BbsI (destroyed during cloning); 3′ cloning site None (unknown if destroyed)
  Sequencing primers: 5′ CAGCACAAAAGGAAACTCACCCTAACTG
Terms and licenses: Academic/Nonprofit Terms; Industry Terms: Not Available to Industry
How to cite: pB-puro-mU6-RtcAshRNA2 was a gift from Xiaozhong Wang (Addgene plasmid # 126614 ; http://n2t.net/addgene:126614 ; RRID:Addgene_126614)
