[The description below was written by a language model from this plasmid's Addgene catalogue record and pLannotate feature annotations shown in this document.]
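Description:
pB-puro-mU6-RtcAshRNA2 is a 5,870-nt RNAi plasmid built on the PB-puro backbone, designed to knock down human RtcA (the RNA 3′-terminal phosphate cyclase) in mammalian cells. The payload is a synthetic short hairpin, RtcA shRNA-2, cloned through a BbsI site (destroyed in the process) immediately downstream of the mouse U6 promoter. This RNA polymerase III promoter is well suited to producing small, defined transcripts, which the cellular RNAi machinery processes into siRNA.

A separate cassette on the opposite strand provides mammalian selection. In it, the mouse PGK promoter drives puromycin N-acetyltransferase, followed by SV40-derived sequence (annotated as large T antigen fragments) and the SV40 polyadenylation signal, so transfected cells can be enriched or stable lines selected with puromycin. The "PB" name, together with a short annotated fragment matching baculovirus FP25 sequence, a region often flanking cloned piggyBac elements, suggests a piggyBac transposon design. However, no transposon terminal repeats are annotated and the record does not state this explicitly.

The remainder is a pBluescript-type bacterial backbone: a high-copy ColE1/pUC origin, an ampicillin resistance gene with its own promoter, an f1 origin, and lac promoter/operator and lacZα remnants flanked by T3 and T7 promoters. The plasmid is propagated in E. coli under ampicillin selection.

According to the associated publication title, it was used to study how RtcA and the cyclic phosphodiesterase CNP modulate noncanonical XBP1 mRNA splicing during ER stress. The "2" in the name implies it is one of several independent hairpins against the same target.
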