Features (pLannotate 1.2.2; 18 found; start..end, strand, type, name):
      1..314     +  promoter       U6 promoter: RNA polymerase III promoter for mouse U6 snRNA (Das et al., 1988)
    847..865     -  promoter       T7 promoter: promoter for bacteriophage T7 RNA polymerase
    868..1025    +  CDS            lacZα (fragment): LacZα fragment of β-galactosidase; lacZ fragment
   1030..1458    +  rep_origin     f1 ori (sequence partly withheld): f1 bacteriophage origin of replication; arrow indicates direction of (+) strand synthesis
   1511..1615    +  promoter       AmpR promoter: bla
   1616..2476    +  CDS            AmpR: β-lactamase; bla; confers resistance to ampicillin, carbenicillin, and related antibiotics
   2647..3235    +  rep_origin     ori: high-copy-number ColE1/pMB1/pBR322/pUC origin of replication
   3418..3510    +  CDS            lacI (fragment): lac repressor; lacI; The lac repressor binds to the lac operator to inhibit transcription in E. coli. This inhibition can be relieved by adding lactose or isopropyl-β-D-thiogalactopyranoside (IPTG).
   3523..3544    +  protein_bind   CAP binding site: CAP binding activates transcription in the presence of cAMP. E. coli catabolite activator protein
   3559..3589    +  promoter       lac promoter: promoter for the E. coli lac operon
   3597..3613    +  protein_bind   lac operator: The lac repressor binds to the lac operator to inhibit transcription in E. coli. This inhibition can be relieved by adding lactose or isopropyl-β-D-thiogalactopyranoside (IPTG). lac repressor encoded by lacI
   3658..3676    +  promoter       T3 promoter: promoter for bacteriophage T3 RNA polymerase
   3693..3824    -  CDS            FP (fragment): FP25_NPVAC - Experimental evidence at protein level: Swiss-Prot protein existence level 1. From Autographa californica nuclear polyhedrosis virus (AcMNPV).
   4246..4367    -  polyA_signal   SV40 poly(A) signal: SV40 polyadenylation signal
   4390..4473    -  CDS            large T antigen (fragment): large T antigen from SV40 (simian virus 40)
   4470..4692    -  CDS            large T antigen (fragment): large T antigen from SV40 (simian virus 40)
   4701..5298    -  CDS            PuroR (fragment): puromycin N-acetyltransferase; pac from Streptomyces alboniger; confers resistance to puromycin
   5323..5822    -  promoter       PGK promoter: mouse phosphoglycerate kinase 1 promoter
>Addgene plasmid #126614 | pB-puro-mU6-RtcAshRNA2 | addgene full sequence | sequence record 246257 | Addgene NGS Result
GATCCGACGCCGCCATCTCTAGGCCCGCGCCGGCCCCCTCGCACAGACTTGTGGGAGAAGCTCGGCTACT
CCCCTGCCCCGGTTAATTTGCATATAATATTTCCTAGTAACTATAGAGGCTTAATGTGCGATAAAAGACA
GATAATCTGTTCTTTTTAATACTAGCTACATTTTACATGATAGGCTTGGATTTCTATAAGAGATACAAAT
ACTAAATTATTATTTTAAAAAACAGCACAAAAGGAAACTCACCCTAACTGTAAAGTAATTGTGTGTTTTG
AGACTATAAATATCCCTTGGAGAAAAGCCTTGTTTGTTCGAATGTCACCAGTTAAACTAGAGTTTAACTG
GTGACATTCGAACTTTTTCTCGAGTTAATTAACGAGAGCATAATATTGATATGTGCCAAAGTTGTTTCTG
ACTGACTAATAAGTATAATTTGTTTCTATTATGTATAGGTTAAGCTAATTACTTATTTTATAATACAACA
TGACTGTTTTTAAAGTACAAAATAAGTTTATTTTTGTAAAAGAGAGAATGTTTAAAAGTTTTGTTACTTT
ATAGAAGAAATTTTGAGTTTTTGTTTTTTTTTAATAAATAAATAAACATAAATAAATTGTTTGTTGAATT
TATTATTAGTATGTAAGTGTAAATATAATAAAACTTAATATCTATTCAAATTAATAAATAAACCTCGATA
TACAGACCGATAAAACACATGCGTCAATTTTACGCATGATTATCTTTAACGTACGTCACAATATGATTAT
CTTTCTAGGGTTAAATAATAGTTTCTAATTTTTTTATTATTCAGCCTGCTGTCGTGAATACCGAGCTCCA
ATTCGCCCTATAGTGAGTCGTATTACAATTCACTGGCCGTCGTTTTACAACGTCGTGACTGGGAAAACCC
TGGCGTTACCCAACTTAATCGCCTTGCAGCACATCCCCCTTTCGCCAGCTGGCGTAATAGCGAAGAGGCC
CGCACCGATCGCCCTTCCCAACAGTTGCGCAGCCTGAATGGCGAATGGG
[124 nt withheld, positions 1030-1153]
C
[91 nt withheld, positions 1155-1245]
A
[49 nt withheld, positions 1247-1295]
CCTTTGACGTTGGAGTCCACGTTCTTT
[37 nt withheld, positions 1323-1359]
ACCCTATCTCGGTCTATTCTTTTGATTTATAAGGGATTTTGCCGATTTCGGCCTATTGGTTAAAAAATGA
GCTGATTTAACAAAAATTTAACGCGAATTTTAACAAAATATTAACGCTTACAATTTAGGTGGCACTTTTC
GGGGAAATGTGCGCGGAACCCCTATTTGTTTATTTTTCTAAATACATTCAAATATGTATCCGCTCATGAG
ACAATAACCCTGATAAATGCTTCAATAATATTGAAAAAGGAAGAGTATGAGTATTCAACATTTCCGTGTC
GCCCTTATTCCCTTTTTTGCGGCATTTTGCCTTCCTGTTTTTGCTCACCCAGAAACGCTGGTGAAAGTAA
AAGATGCTGAAGATCAGTTGGGTGCACGAGTGGGTTACATCGAACTGGATCTCAACAGCGGTAAGATCCT
TGAGAGTTTTCGCCCCGAAGAACGTTTTCCAATGATGAGCACTTTTAAAGTTCTGCTATGTGGCGCGGTA
TTATCCCGTATTGACGCCGGGCAAGAGCAACTCGGTCGCCGCATACACTATTCTCAGAATGACTTGGTTG
AGTACTCACCAGTCACAGAAAAGCATCTTACGGATGGCATGACAGTAAGAGAATTATGCAGTGCTGCCAT
AACCATGAGTGATAACACTGCGGCCAACTTACTTCTGACAACGATCGGAGGACCGAAGGAGCTAACCGCT
TTTTTGCACAACATGGGGGATCATGTAACTCGCCTTGATCGTTGGGAACCGGAGCTGAATGAAGCCATAC
CAAACGACGAGCGTGACACCACGATGCCTGTAGCAATGGCAACAACGTTGCGCAAACTATTAACTGGCGA
ACTACTTACTCTAGCTTCCCGGCAACAATTAATAGACTGGATGGAGGCGGATAAAGTTGCAGGACCACTT
CTGCGCTCGGCCCTTCCGGCTGGCTGGTTTATTGCTGATAAATCTGGAGCCGGTGAGCGTGGGTCTCGCG
GTATCATTGCAGCACTGGGGCCAGATGGTAAGCCCTCCCGTATCGTAGTTATCTACACGACGGGGAGTCA
GGCAACTATGGATGAACGAAATAGACAGATCGCTGAGATAGGTGCCTCACTGATTAAGCATTGGTAACTG
TCAGACCAAGTTTACTCATATATACTTTAGATTGATTTAAAACTTCATTTTTAATTTAAAAGGATCTAGG
TGAAGATCCTTTTTGATAATCTCATGACCAAAATCCCTTAACGTGAGTTTTCGTTCCACTGAGCGTCAGA
CCCCGTAGAAAAGATCAAAGGATCTTCTTGAGATCCTTTTTTTCTGCGCGTAATCTGCTGCTTGCAAACA
AAAAAACCACCGCTACCAGCGGTGGTTTGTTTGCCGGATCAAGAGCTACCAACTCTTTTTCCGAAGGTAA
CTGGCTTCAGCAGAGCGCAGATACCAAATACTGTTCTTCTAGTGTAGCCGTAGTTAGGCCACCACTTCAA
GAACTCTGTAGCACCGCCTACATACCTCGCTCTGCTAATCCTGTTACCAGTGGCTGCTGCCAGTGGCGAT
AAGTCGTGTCTTACCGGGTTGGACTCAAGACGATAGTTACCGGATAAGGCGCAGCGGTCGGGCTGAACGG
GGGGTTCGTGCACACAGCCCAGCTTGGAGCGAACGACCTACACCGAACTGAGATACCTACAGCGTGAGCT
ATGAGAAAGCGCCACGCTTCCCGAAGGGAGAAAGGCGGACAGGTATCCGGTAAGCGGCAGGGTCGGAACA
GGAGAGCGCACGAGGGAGCTTCCAGGGGGAAACGCCTGGTATCTTTATAGTCCTGTCGGGTTTCGCCACC
TCTGACTTGAGCGTCGATTTTTGTGATGCTCGTCAGGGGGGCGGAGCCTATGGAAAAACGCCAGCAACGC
GGCCTTTTTACGGTTCCTGGCCTTTTGCTGGCCTTTTGCTCACATGTTCTTTCCTGCGTTATCCCCTGAT
TCTGTGGATAACCGTATTACCGCCTTTGAGTGAGCTGATACCGCTCGCCGCAGCCGAACGACCGAGCGCA
GCGAGTCAGTGAGCGAGGAAGCGGAAGAGCGCCCAATACGCAAACCGCCTCTCCCCGCGCGTTGGCCGAT
TCATTAATGCAGCTGGCACGACAGGTTTCCCGACTGGAAAGCGGGCAGTGAGCGCAACGCAATTAATGTG
AGTTAGCTCACTCATTAGGCACCCCAGGCTTTACACTTTATGCTTCCGGCTCGTATGTTGTGTGGAATTG
TGAGCGGATAACAATTTCACACAGGAAACAGCTATGACCATGATTACGCCAAGCTCGAAATTAACCCTCA
CTAAAGGGAACAAAAGCTGGTACCTCGCGCGACTTGGTTTGCCATTCTTTAGCGCGCGTCGCGTCACACA
GCTTGGCCACAATGTGGTTTTTGTCAAACGAAGATTCTATGACGTGTTTAAAGTTTAGGTCGAGTAAAGC
GCAAATCTTTTTTAACCCTAGAAAGATAGTCTGCGTAAAATTGACGCATGCATTCTTGAAATATTGCTCT
CTCTTTCTAAATAGCGCGAATCCGTCGCTGTGCATTTAGGACATCTCAGTCGCCGCTTGGAGCTCCCGTG
AGGCGTGCTTGTCAATGCGGTAAGTGTCACTGATTTTGAACTATAACGACCGCGTGAGTCAAAATGACGC
ATGATTATCTTTTACGTGACTTTTAAGATTTAACTCATACGATAATTATATTGTTATTTCATGTTCTACT
TACGTGATAACTTATTATATATATATTTTCTTGTTATAGATATCGTGACTAATATATAATAAAATGGGTA
GTTCTTTAGACGATGAGCATATCCTCTCTGCTCTTCTGCAAAGCGATGACGAGCTTGTTGGCTAGCGGCG
CGCCGTCGAGACATGATAAGATACATTGATGAGTTTGGACAAACCACAACTAGAATGCAGTGAAAAAAAT
GCTTTATTTGTGAAATTTGTGATGCTATTGCTTTATTTGTAACCATTATAAGCTGCAATAAACAAGTTAA
CAACAACAATTGCATTCATTTTATGTTTCAGGTTCAGGGGGAGGTGTGGGAGGTTTTTTAAAGCAAGTAA
AACCTCTACAAATGTGGTATGGCTGATTATGATCTCTAGTCAAGGCACTATACATCAAATATTCCTTATT
AACCCCTTTACAAATTAAAAAGCTAAAGGTACACAATTTTTGAGCATAGTTATTAATAGCAGACACTCTA
TGCCTGTGTGGAGTAAGAAAAAACAGTATGTTATGATTATAACTGTTATGCCTACTTATAAAGGTTACAG
AATATTTTTCCATAATTTTCTTGTATAGCAGTGCAGCTTTTTCTCTAGAGCTCAGGCACCGGGCTTGCGG
GTCATGCACCAGGTGCGCGGTCCTTCGGGCACCTCGACGTCGGCGGTGACGGTGAAGCCGAGCCGCTCGT
AGAAGGGGAGGTTGCGGGGCGCGGAGGTCTCCAGGAAGGCGGGCACCCCGGCGCGCTCGGCCGCCTCCAC
TCCGGGGAGCACGACGGCGCTGCCCAGACCCTTGCCCTGGTGGTCGGGCGAGACGCCGACGGTGGCCAGG
AACCACGCGGGCTCCTTGGGCCGGTGCGGCGCCAGGAGGCCTTCCATCTGTTGCTGCGCGGCCAGCCGGG
AACCGCTCAACTCGGCCATGCGCGGGCCGATCTCGGCGAACACCGCCCCCGCTTCGACGCTCTCCGGCGT
GGTCCAGACCGCCACCGCGGCGCCGTCGTCCGCGACCCACACCTTGCCGATGTCGAGCCCGACGCGCGTG
AGGAAGAGTTCTTGCAGCTCGGTGACCCGCTCGATGTGGCGGTCCGGGTCGACGGTGTGGCGCGTGGCGG
GGTAGTCGGCGAACGCGGCGGCGAGGGTGCGTACGGCCCGGGGGACGTCGTCGCGGGTGGCGAGGCGCAC
CGTGGGCTTGTACTCGGTCCCCATGGTGGCGTTGGCTGCAGGTCGAAAGGCCCGGAGATGAGGAAGAGGA
GAACAGCGCGGCAGACGTGCGCTTTTGAAGCGTGCAGAATGCCGGGCCTCCGGAGGACCTTCGGGCGCCC
GCCCCGCCCCTGAGCCCGCCCCTGAGCCCGCCCCCGGACCCACCCCTTCCCAGCCTCTGAGCCCAGAAAG
CGAAGGAGCAAAGCTGCTATTGGCCGCTGCCCCAAAGGCCTACCCGCTTCCATTGCTCAGCGGTGCTGTC
CATCTGCACGAGACTAGTGAGACGTGCTACTTCCATTTGTCACGTCCTGCACGACGCGAGCTGCGGGGCG
GGGGGGAACTTCCTGACTAGGGGAGGAGTAGAAGGTGGCGCGAAGGGGCCACCAAAGAACGGAGCCGGTT
GGCGCCTACCGGTGGATGTGGAATGTGTGCGAGGCCAGAGGCCACTTGTGTAGCGCCAAGTGCCCAGCGG
GGCTGCTAAAGCGCATGCTCCAGACTGCCTTGGGAAAAGCGCCTCCCCTACCCGGTAGAATTAATTCGAT
GGCCGCGGTCCACACTCGCCCCAACGCCCGG
